Addgene plasmid #190209: pPOTv7-blast-mNG2(1-10)
Purpose: Trypanosoma brucei PCR only tagging (pPOT) vector for endogenous gene tagging
Depositing lab: Samuel Dean. Depositing organization: University of Warwick. Publication: A comprehensive toolkit for protein localization and functional analysis in trypanosomatids. Paterou A, Saez Conde J, Tyc J, Sunter JD, Vaughan S, Gull K, Dean S. Open Biol. 2025 Apr;15(4):240361. doi: 10.1098/rsob.240361. Epub 2025 Apr 2. PubMed 40169015.
Backbone
  Vector backbone: pPOT
  Vector type: Unspecified
Growth in bacteria
  Bacterial resistance: Ampicillin, 100 μg/mL
  Growth temperature: 37°C
  Growth strain: NEB Stable
  Copy number: High Copy
Gene/Insert
  Gene/Insert name: mNeonGreen2(1-10)
  Species: Synthetic
  Promoter: read through
  Cloning method: Restriction Enzyme; 5′ cloning site HindIII (not destroyed); 3′ cloning site BamHI (not destroyed)
  Sequencing primers: 5′ cTATGGGTTCTGGTAGTG; 3′ cTTAACTACCCGATCCTG
Terms and licenses: Academic/Nonprofit Terms; Industry Terms: Not Available to Industry
Depositor comments: Please visit https://doi.org/10.1101/2023.04.21.537815 for bioRxiv preprint.
How to cite: pPOTv7-blast-mNG2(1-10) was a gift from Samuel Dean (Addgene plasmid # 190209 ; http://n2t.net/addgene:190209 ; RRID:Addgene_190209)
