[The description below was written by a language model from this plasmid's Addgene catalogue record and pLannotate feature annotations shown in this document.]
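Description:
pPOTv7-blast-mNG2(1-10) is a PCR-only tagging (pPOT) template plasmid for endogenous gene tagging in Trypanosoma brucei. It is not an expression vector in the usual sense. In the pPOT approach the plasmid serves as a template from which a tag-plus-resistance-marker cassette is amplified, using long primers that add homology to the target locus. The resulting amplicon then integrates at the chosen gene by homologous recombination. In bacteria the plasmid is maintained as a high-copy construct through a ColE1/pUC-type origin and selected with ampicillin via β-lactamase. The backbone also carries an f1 origin, T7 and SP6 promoters, and remnants of the lac promoter/operator, lacZα and lacI, all typical of a general cloning vector.

The payload is mNeonGreen2(1-10), a synthetic coding sequence cloned between retained HindIII and BamHI sites and annotated in the feature table as an mNeonGreen fragment. This is the large, non-fluorescent portion of a split mNeonGreen2, which generally becomes fluorescent only when complemented by the short eleventh β-strand peptide supplied on another protein. Two copies of the blasticidin S deaminase gene (bsd) flank the tag, one upstream and one downstream. This layout is consistent with a single template that can supply a marker-then-tag amplicon or a tag-then-marker amplicon for tagging at either terminus, although the record does not spell this out. The promoter is listed as "read through", meaning no dedicated promoter is included and expression relies on transcription at the integrated locus. No trypanosome intergenic or UTR processing elements are annotated in the feature table. The construct belongs to a toolkit for protein localization and functional analysis in trypanosomatids.
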