Features (pLannotate 1.2.2; 15 found; start..end, strand, type, name):
    171..560     +  CDS            bsd: BSD_ASPTE - Experimental evidence at protein level: Swiss-Prot protein existence level 1. Catalyzes the deamination of the cytosine moiety of the antibiotics blasticidin S, cytomycin and acetylblasticidin S. From Aspergillus terreus.
    960..1595    +  CDS            mNeonGreen (fragment): mNeonGreen is a basic (constitutively fluorescent) green/yellow fluorescent protein published in 2013, derived from Branchiostoma lanceolatum. It is reported to be a very rapidly-maturing monomer with moderate acid sensitivity.
   2001..2390    +  CDS            bsd: BSD_ASPTE - Experimental evidence at protein level: Swiss-Prot protein existence level 1. Catalyzes the deamination of the cytosine moiety of the antibiotics blasticidin S, cytomycin and acetylblasticidin S. From Aspergillus terreus.
   2586..2604    -  promoter       SP6 promoter: promoter for bacteriophage SP6 RNA polymerase
   2646..2662    -  protein_bind   lac operator: The lac repressor binds to the lac operator to inhibit transcription in E. coli. This inhibition can be relieved by adding lactose or isopropyl-β-D-thiogalactopyranoside (IPTG). lac repressor encoded by lacI
   2670..2700    -  promoter       lac promoter: promoter for the E. coli lac operon
   2715..2736    -  protein_bind   CAP binding site: CAP binding activates transcription in the presence of cAMP. E. coli catabolite activator protein
   2749..2841    -  CDS            lacI (fragment): lac repressor; lacI; The lac repressor binds to the lac operator to inhibit transcription in E. coli. This inhibition can be relieved by adding lactose or isopropyl-β-D-thiogalactopyranoside (IPTG).
   3024..3612    -  rep_origin     ori: high-copy-number ColE1/pMB1/pBR322/pUC origin of replication
   3783..4643    -  CDS            AmpR: β-lactamase; bla; confers resistance to ampicillin, carbenicillin, and related antibiotics
   4644..4748    -  promoter       AmpR promoter: bla
   4775..4825    +  misc_feature   bom (fragment): basis of mobility region from pBR322
   4826..5281    -  rep_origin     f1 ori (sequence partly withheld): f1 bacteriophage origin of replication; arrow indicates direction of (+) strand synthesis
   5285..5442    -  CDS            lacZα (fragment): LacZα fragment of β-galactosidase; lacZ fragment
   5445..2       +  promoter       T7 promoter (across the origin): promoter for bacteriophage T7 RNA polymerase
>Addgene plasmid #190209 | pPOTv7-blast-mNG2(1-10) | addgene full sequence | sequence record 374791 | Addgene NGS Result
GGGCGAATTGGGCCCGTATAATGCAGACCTGCTGCAAGCTAGGGGCACAGCAAGGTCTTCTGAAATTCAT
GTTTTTTTTTTTTTTACTCTGCATTGCAGTCTCCGCTCTTATTTAGTTTTGCTTTACGTAAGGTCTCGTT
GCTGCCATAAAATAAGCTCTAGTGGAATTCATGCCTTTGTCTCAAGAAGAATCCACCCTCATTGAAAGAG
CAACGGCTACAATCAACAGCATCCCCATCTCTGAAGACTACAGCGTCGCCAGCGCAGCTCTCTCTAGCGA
CGGCCGCATCTTCACTGGTGTCAATGTATATCATTTTACTGGGGGACCTTGTGCAGAACTCGTGGTGCTG
GGCACTGCTGCTGCTGCGGCAGCTGGCAACCTGACTTGTATCGTCGCGATCGGAAATGAGAACAGGGGCA
TCTTGAGCCCCTGCGGACGGTGCCGACAGGTGCTTCTCGACCTGCATCCTGGGATCAAAGCCATAGTGAA
GGACAGTGATGGACAGCCGACGGCAGTTGGGATTCGTGAATTGCTGCCCTCTGGTTATGTGTGGGAGGGC
TAACCATGGTGCCCATTTAGTTGGCCTTTCCCTTGTCTCGTGTCTTTTCCGTGGAAAGGTTCCCGGAGTA
ATCTGATGGCACAGCAGGGAGGTGCGCCTGCAGGTTGGTTAGGAAGGGGGGATGATGTAAAAGAAGAAAA
TGGGGGGATTCGAGCCCCACGCGTTGCTCAAGCTGTGTAGCGCAGGCGTTTCCTTACATATTTCTCTAAC
AGGCACGGAAGCCTAACAAATACACTTGGCTTATTTTTTTGCCCCCTCATGTCTTGTACAAATATTTGCG
ATAGCTTAGCTATCAGCCACATTAATCAAACAAGTATACCAACAAGCCCGAAAACAGAAACTCAACTGCA
ACGGGTACCTATGGGTTCTGGTAGTGGTTCCGGTTCCGGTTCTAAGCTTATGGTATCGAAGGGTGAAGAA
GATAATATGGCTTCCCTTCCCGCGACGCACGAGCTACATATCTTCGGCAGTATAAATGGGGTCGACTTCG
ACATGGTTGGTCAAGGGACGGGTAACCCTAACGACGGATATGAAGAACTCAATCTCAAGAGCACAAAGGG
CGACCTGCAGTTTAGTCCCTGGATTCTCGTGCCTCATATTGGTTATGGCTTTCATCAATACCTACCGTAT
CCCGATGGTATGAGCCCGTTCCAAGCAGCGATGGTAGACGGATCAGGATATCAGGTCCATCGTACTATGC
AATTTGAAGACGGCGCATCCCTGACGGTTAACTACCGGTATACTTACGAAGGAAGCCACATTAAGGGGGA
AGCCCAGGTTATGGGCACTGGTTTCCCAGCGGATGGACCAGTTATGACAAACACACTTACCGCCGCGGAT
TGGTGCATGTCAAAGAAGACGTATCCTAATGACAAAACGATCATATCGACCTTCAAGTGGTCCTACACAA
CTGTGAACGGAAAGCGGTATCGGTCAACAGCGCGGACCACCTACACTTTCGCTAAGCCAATGGCTGCGAA
CTACCTCAAAAATCAGCCCATGTATGTTTTTCGGAAGACAGAGTTGAAGCACAGTATGGGATCCGGATCA
GGATCTGGATCAGGATCGGGTAGTTAAGAGCTCCGCTGCGCTTAAATGTCTTTCATTATAATCAATGTAT
AACCTTTATGTAGTATTTCAATCTATGCCGCTGTGTACGTGCACTGCGGTGCCTATCCTTCGGCATTAGA
GAGTCACTGTTTGTGTAGATCGTAGCTGCATGTCTGACATCTGGTTCATTAGTGCCGTTTTGAGTCTGCA
CTGTTGTGCAACTTGATATTCATCACTGCACACCAACCGTGTGTTTCCTCCTTTGGGTGCACCCTTTAAT
CCTTGTCTTCTCCTTTTTTGTCTCTTTCCCCCTCGAAAAGGTGTCAAACTACTGCCGCATAAACTACGGT
TATCCCAAATTTAAGAGAAAGCAATAAAGCATCAGCTAGCATGCCTTTGTCTCAAGAAGAATCCACCCTC
ATTGAAAGAGCAACGGCTACAATCAACAGCATCCCCATCTCTGAAGACTACAGCGTCGCCAGCGCAGCTC
TCTCTAGCGACGGCCGCATCTTCACTGGTGTCAATGTATATCATTTTACTGGGGGACCTTGTGCAGAACT
CGTGGTGCTGGGCACTGCTGCTGCTGCGGCAGCTGGCAACCTGACTTGTATCGTCGCGATCGGAAATGAG
AACAGGGGCATCTTGAGCCCCTGCGGACGGTGCCGACAGGTGCTTCTCGATCTGCATCCTGGGATCAAAG
CCATAGTGAAGGACAGTGATGGACAGCCGACGGCAGTTGGGATTCGTGAATTGCTGCCCTCTGGTTATGT
GTGGGAGGGCTAACTCGAGTGCCCATTTAGTTGGCTTTTCCCTTGTCTCGTGTCTTTTCCGTGGAAAGGT
TCCCGGAGTAATCTGATGGCACAGCAGGGAGGTGCGCCTGCAGGTTGGTTAGGAAGGGGGGATGATGTAA
AAGAAGAAAATGGGGGGATTCGAGCCCCGCACAGGTCTCTCAAATTGGATGCATAGCTTGAGTATTCTAT
AGTGTCACCTAAATAGCTTGGCGTAATCATGGTCATAGCTGTTTCCTGTGTGAAATTGTTATCCGCTCAC
AATTCCACACAACATACGAGCCGGAAGCATAAAGTGTAAAGCCTGGGGTGCCTAATGAGTGAGCTAACTC
ACATTAATTGCGTTGCGCTCACTGCCCGCTTTCCAGTCGGGAAACCTGTCGTGCCAGCTGCATTAATGAA
TCGGCCAACGCGCGGGGAGAGGCGGTTTGCGTATTGGGCGCTCTTCCGCTTCCTCGCTCACTGACTCGCT
GCGCTCGGTCGTTCGGCTGCGGCGAGCGGTATCAGCTCACTCAAAGGCGGTAATACGGTTATCCACAGAA
TCAGGGGATAACGCAGGAAAGAACATGTGAGCAAAAGGCCAGCAAAAGGCCAGGAACCGTAAAAAGGCCG
CGTTGCTGGCGTTTTTCCATAGGCTCCGCCCCCCTGACGAGCATCACAAAAATCGACGCTCAAGTCAGAG
GTGGCGAAACCCGACAGGACTATAAAGATACCAGGCGTTTCCCCCTGGAAGCTCCCTCGTGCGCTCTCCT
GTTCCGACCCTGCCGCTTACCGGATACCTGTCCGCCTTTCTCCCTTCGGGAAGCGTGGCGCTTTCTCATA
GCTCACGCTGTAGGTATCTCAGTTCGGTGTAGGTCGTTCGCTCCAAGCTGGGCTGTGTGCACGAACCCCC
CGTTCAGCCCGACCGCTGCGCCTTATCCGGTAACTATCGTCTTGAGTCCAACCCGGTAAGACACGACTTA
TCGCCACTGGCAGCAGCCACTGGTAACAGGATTAGCAGAGCGAGGTATGTAGGCGGTGCTACAGAGTTCT
TGAAGTGGTGGCCTAACTACGGCTACACTAGAAGAACAGTATTTGGTATCTGCGCTCTGCTGAAGCCAGT
TACCTTCGGAAAAAGAGTTGGTAGCTCTTGATCCGGCAAACAAACCACCGCTGGTAGCGGTGGTTTTTTT
GTTTGCAAGCAGCAGATTACGCGCAGAAAAAAAGGATCTCAAGAAGATCCTTTGATCTTTTCTACGGGGT
CTGACGCTCAGTGGAACGAAAACTCACGTTAAGGGATTTTGGTCATGAGATTATCAAAAAGGATCTTCAC
CTAGATCCTTTTAAATTAAAAATGAAGTTTTAAATCAATCTAAAGTATATATGAGTAAACTTGGTCTGAC
AGTTACCAATGCTTAATCAGTGAGGCACCTATCTCAGCGATCTGTCTATTTCGTTCATCCATAGTTGCCT
GACTCCCCGTCGTGTAGATAATTACGATACGGGAGGGCTTACCATCTGGCCCCAGTGCTGCAATGATACC
GCGAGACCCACGCTCACCGGCTCCAGATTTATCAGCAATAAACCAGCCAGCCGGAAGGGCCGAGCGCAGA
AGTGGTCCTGCAACTTTATCCGCCTCCATCCAGTCTATTAATTGTTGCCGGGAAGCTAGAGTAAGTAGTT
CGCCAGTTAATAGTTTGCGCAACGTTGTTGCCATTGCTACAGGCATCGTGGTGTCACGCTCGTCGTTTGG
TATGGCTTCATTCAGCTCCGGTTCCCAACGATCAAGGCGAGTTACATGATCCCCCATGTTGTGCAAAAAA
GCGGTTAGCTCCTTCGGTCCTCCGATCGTTGTCAGAAGTAAGTTGGCCGCAGTGTTATCACTCATGGTTA
TGGCAGCACTGCATAATTCTCTTACTGTCATGCCATCCGTAAGATGCTTTTCTGTGACTGGTGAGTACTC
AACCAAGTCATTCTGAGAATAGTGTATGCGGCGACCGAGTTGCTCTTGCCCGGCGTCAATACGGGATAAT
ACCGCGCCACATAGCAGAACTTTAAAAGTGCTCATCATTGGAAAACGTTCTTCGGGGCGAAAACTCTCAA
GGATCTTACCGCTGTTGAGATCCAGTTCGATGTAACCCACTCGTGCACCCAACTGATCTTCAGCATCTTT
TACTTTCACCAGCGTTTCTGGGTGAGCAAAAACAGGAAGGCAAAATGCCGCAAAAAAGGGAATAAGGGCG
ACACGGAAATGTTGAATACTCATACTCTTCCTTTTTCAATATTATTGAAGCATTTATCAGGGTTATTGTC
TCATGAGCGGATACATATTTGAATGTATTTAGAAAAATAAACAAATAGGGGTTCCGCGCACATTTCCCCG
AAAAGTGCCACCTGATGCGGTGTGAAATACCGCACAGATGCGTAAGGAGAAAATACCGCATCAGGAAATT
GTAAGCGTTAATATTTTGTTAAAATTCGCGTTAAATTTTTGTTAAATCAGCTCATTTTTTAACCAATAGG
CCGAAATCGGCAAAATCCCTTATAAATCAAAAGAATAGACCGAGATAGGGT
[37 nt withheld, positions 4952-4988]
AAAGAACGTGGACTCCAACGTCAAAGG
[49 nt withheld, positions 5016-5064]
T
[91 nt withheld, positions 5066-5156]
G
[98 nt withheld, positions 5158-5255]
ACTTAATGCGCCGCTACAGGGCGCGTCCATTCGCCATTCAGGCTGCGCAACTGTTGGGAAGGGCGATCGG
TGCGGGCCTCTTCGCTATTACGCCAGCTGGCGAAAGGGGGATGTGCTGCAAGGCGATTAAGTTGGGTAAC
GCCAGGGTTTTCCCAGTCACGACGTTGTAAAACGACGGCCAGTGAATTGTAATACGACTCACTATA
